>Addgene plasmid #217229 | pCMV-Tc1-3_ST | addgene full sequence | sequence record 442024 | Addgene NGS Result
GACATTGATTATTGACTAGTTATTAATAGTAATCAATTACGGGGTCATTAGTTCATAGCCCATATATGGA
GTTCCGCGTTACATAACTTACGGTAAATGGCCCGCCTGGCTGACCGCCCAACGACCCCCGCCCATTGACG
TCAATAATGACGTATGTTCCCATAGTAACGCCAATAGGGACTTTCCATTGACGTCAATGGGTGGAGTATT
TACGGTAAACTGCCCACTTGGCAGTACATCAAGTGTATCATATGCCAAGTACGCCCCCTATTGACGTCAA
TGACGGTAAATGGCCCGCCTGGCATTATGCCCAGTACATGACCTTATGGGACTTTCCTACTTGGCAGTAC
ATCTACGTATTAGTCATCGCTATTACCATGGTGATGCGGTTTTGGCAGTACATCAATGGGCGTGGATAGC
GGTTTGACTCACGGGGATTTCCAAGTCTCCACCCCATTGACGTCAATGGGAGTTTGTTTTGGCACCAAAA
TCAACGGGACTTTCCAAAATGTCGTAACAACTCCGCCCCATTGACGCAAATGGGCGGTAGGCGTGTACGG
TGGGAGGTCTATATAAGCAGAGCTCTCTGGCTAACTAGAGAACCCACTGCTTACTGGCTTATCGAAATTA
ATACGACTCACTATAGGGAGACCCAAGCTTGGTACCGAGCTCGGATCCACTAGTAACGGCCGCCAGTGTG
CTGGAATTCGCCGCCACCATGCCTCAGATGAGCCAGGTGTTACGTGAACGCGCGATAGGTATGTTAACCG
CGGGTATGAGCACTCGTGCGGTTGCACGTGAACTGAATGTGCACTTCAGCACCATAAGCCGCTTACAGCG
CCGTTTTCGCGAATTTGGCAGCACTAGCAACCGTCCGCATAATCGTCGTCCTCGCGTTACCACCCCTGCA
CAGGACCTGCATATTCAGCACCTGCACCTGCAAGATCGCTTACGTCCTGCAACCCGTACTGCGGCAGCAA
CCATTGGTCTGCACAACCAGCGCATTAGCGCGCAAACCGTTCGTAACCGCTTACGCGAGGCGCATCTGCA
TGCACGTCGTCCTCATCGTGGCTTAGATCTGACCGCTGTGCGTCGTCGCAATCGTTTAGAGTGGGCCAAT
GCCCATATTCGTTGGCGCCTGGCGTTATGGCGTGGCGTGCTGTTTACCGACGAAAGCCGCTTTAGCCTGT
ATCGCGCGGATGGTCGTCAGCGTGTTTGGCGCCGTGTTGGTGAACGCTTTGCCGACGTGAATGTGGTTGA
CCGCGTTGCACATGGTGGTGGTGGTGTTATGGTTTGGGCGGGCGTTTGCTATGGTCAACGCACCCAGGTG
CATTTTATCGATGGCATCCTGAACGCGCAACGCTACCGTGATGAAATCCTGCGCCCTATTGTGGTGCCGT
TCATTCACGATCACCACCTGATGCTGCAGCATGACAACGCGCGTCCTCACGTTGCGCGCATTTGCACCCA
ATTTCTGGAGGCCGAGAACATACCTGTTCTGGCGTGGCCTGCATACTCACCTGACATGAGCCCGATTGAA
CACGTGTGGGATGCCTTAGATCGCCGCATTCGTCAACGTGTTCCGGTTCCTGCCAACATCCAACAACTGC
GCACCGCAATTGAGGAAGAGTGGACCAACATCCCTCAGGCGACCATCAACAACCTGATCAACAGCATGCG
CCGCCGTTGTGTTGCATTACGCGAAGCGAATGGCGGTCACACCCGCTATTGATGAGCGGCCGCTCGAGCA
TGCATCTAGAGGGCCCTATTCTATAGTGTCACCTAAATGCTAGAGCTCGCTGATCAGCCTCGACTGTGCC
TTCTAGTTGCCAGCCATCTGTTGTTTGCCCCTCCCCCGTGCCTTCCTTGACCCTGGAAGGTGCCACTCCC
ACTGTCCTTTCCTAATAAAATGAGGAAATTGCATCGCATTGTCTGAGTAGGTGTCATTCTATTCTGGGGG
GTGGGGTGGGGCAGGACAGCAAGGGGGAGGATTGGGAAGACAATAGCAGGCATGCTGGGGATGCGGTGGG
CTCTATGGCTTCTGAGGCGGAAAGAACCAGCTGGGGCTCTAGGGGGTATCCCC
[124 nt withheld, positions 2084-2207]
C
[91 nt withheld, positions 2209-2299]
A
[49 nt withheld, positions 2301-2349]
CCTTTGACGTTGGAGTCCACGTTCTTT
[37 nt withheld, positions 2377-2413]
ACCCTATCTCGGTCTATTCTTTTGATTTATAAGGGATTTTGCCGATTTCGGCCTATTGGTTAAAAAATGA
GCTGATTTAACAAAAATTTAACGCGAATTAATTCTGTGGAATGTGTGTCAGTTAGGGTGTGGAAAGTCCC
CAGGCTCCCCAGCAGGCAGAAGTATGCAAAGCATGCATCTCAATTAGTCAGCAACCAGGTGTGGAAAGTC
CCCAGGCTCCCCAGCAGGCAGAAGTATGCAAAGCATGCATCTCAATTAGTCAGCAACCATAGTCCCGCCC
CTAACTCCGCCCATCCCGCCCCTAACTCCGCCCAGTTCCGCCCATTCTCCGCCCCATGGCTGACTAATTT
TTTTTATTTATGCAGAGGCCGAGGCCGCCTCTGCCTCTGAGCTATTCCAGAAGTAGTGAGGAGGCTTTTT
TGGAGGCCTAGGCTTTTGCAAAAAGCTCCCCGAAATGACCGACCAAGCGACGCCCAACCTGCCATCACGA
GATTTCGATTCCACCGCCGCCTTCTATGAAAGGTTGGGCTTCGGAATCGTTTTCCGGGACGCCGGCTGGA
TGATCCTCCAGCGCGGGGATCTCATGCTGGAGTTCTTCGCCCACCCCAACTTGTTTATTGCAGCTTATAA
TGGTTACAAATAAAGCAATAGCATCACAAATTTCACAAATAAAGCATTTTTTTCACTGCATTCTAGTTGT
GGTTTGTCCAAACTCATCAATGTATCTTATCATGTCTGTATACCGTCGACCTCTAGCTAGAGCTTGGCGT
AATCATGGTCATAGCTGTTTCCTGTGTGAAATTGTTATCCGCTCACAATTCCACACAACATACGAGCCGG
AAGCATAAAGTGTAAAGCCTGGGGTGCCTAATGAGTGAGCTAACTCACATTAATTGCGTTGCGCTCACTG
CCCGCTTTCCAGTCGGGAAACCTGTCGTGCCAGCTGCATTAATGAATCGGCCAACGCGCGGGGAGAGGCG
GTTTGCGTATTGGGCGCTCTTCCGCTTCCTCGCTCACTGACTCGCTGCGCTCGGTCGTTCGGCTGCGGCG
AGCGGTATCAGCTCACTCAAAGGCGGTAATACGGTTATCCACAGAATCAGGGGATAACGCAGGAAAGAAC
ATGTGAGCAAAAGGCCAGCAAAAGGCCAGGAACCGTAAAAAGGCCGCGTTGCTGGCGTTTTTCCATAGGC
TCCGCCCCCCTGACGAGCATCACAAAAATCGACGCTCAAGTCAGAGGTGGCGAAACCCGACAGGACTATA
AAGATACCAGGCGTTTCCCCCTGGAAGCTCCCTCGTGCGCTCTCCTGTTCCGACCCTGCCGCTTACCGGA
TACCTGTCCGCCTTTCTCCCTTCGGGAAGCGTGGCGCTTTCTCATAGCTCACGCTGTAGGTATCTCAGTT
CGGTGTAGGTCGTTCGCTCCAAGCTGGGCTGTGTGCACGAACCCCCCGTTCAGCCCGACCGCTGCGCCTT
ATCCGGTAACTATCGTCTTGAGTCCAACCCGGTAAGACACGACTTATCGCCACTGGCAGCAGCCACTGGT
AACAGGATTAGCAGAGCGAGGTATGTAGGCGGTGCTACAGAGTTCTTGAAGTGGTGGCCTAACTACGGCT
ACACTAGAAGAACAGTATTTGGTATCTGCGCTCTGCTGAAGCCAGTTACCTTCGGAAAAAGAGTTGGTAG
CTCTTGATCCGGCAAACAAACCACCGCTGGTAGCGGTGGTTTTTTTGTTTGCAAGCAGCAGATTACGCGC
AGAAAAAAAGGATCTCAAGAAGATCCTTTGATCTTTTCTACGGGGTCTGACGCTCAGTGGAACGAAAACT
CACGTTAAGGGATTTTGGTCATGAGATTATCAAAAAGGATCTTCACCTAGATCCTTTTAAATTAAAAATG
AAGTTTTAAATCAATCTAAAGTATATATGAGTAAACTTGGTCTGACAGTTACCAATGCTTAATCAGTGAG
GCACCTATCTCAGCGATCTGTCTATTTCGTTCATCCATAGTTGCCTGACTCCCCGTCGTGTAGATAACTA
CGATACGGGAGGGCTTACCATCTGGCCCCAGTGCTGCAATGATACCGCGAGACCCACGCTCACCGGCTCC
AGATTTATCAGCAATAAACCAGCCAGCCGGAAGGGCCGAGCGCAGAAGTGGTCCTGCAACTTTATCCGCC
TCCATCCAGTCTATTAATTGTTGCCGGGAAGCTAGAGTAAGTAGTTCGCCAGTTAATAGTTTGCGCAACG
TTGTTGCCATTGCTACAGGCATCGTGGTGTCACGCTCGTCGTTTGGTATGGCTTCATTCAGCTCCGGTTC
CCAACGATCAAGGCGAGTTACATGATCCCCCATGTTGTGCAAAAAAGCGGTTAGCTCCTTCGGTCCTCCG
ATCGTTGTCAGAAGTAAGTTGGCCGCAGTGTTATCACTCATGGTTATGGCAGCACTGCATAATTCTCTTA
CTGTCATGCCATCCGTAAGATGCTTTTCTGTGACTGGTGAGTACTCAACCAAGTCATTCTGAGAATAGTG
TATGCGGCGACCGAGTTGCTCTTGCCCGGCGTCAATACGGGATAATACCGCGCCACATAGCAGAACTTTA
AAAGTGCTCATCATTGGAAAACGTTCTTCGGGGCGAAAACTCTCAAGGATCTTACCGCTGTTGAGATCCA
GTTCGATGTAACCCACTCGTGCACCCAACTGATCTTCAGCATCTTTTACTTTCACCAGCGTTTCTGGGTG
AGCAAAAACAGGAAGGCAAAATGCCGCAAAAAAGGGAATAAGGGCGACACGGAAATGTTGAATACTCATA
CTCTTCCTTTTTCAATATTATTGAAGCATTTATCAGGGTTATTGTCTCATGAGCGGATACATATTTGAAT
GTATTTAGAAAAATAAACAAATAGGGGTTCCGCGCACATTTCCCCGAAAAGTGCCACCTGACGTCGACGG
ATCGGGAGATCTCCCGATCCCCTATGGTGCACTCTCAGTACAATCTGCTCTGATGCCGCATAGTTAAGCC
AGTATCTGCTCCCTGCTTGTGTGTTGGAGGTCGCTGAGTAGTGCGCGAGCAAAATTTAAGCTACAACAAG
GCAAGGCTTGACCGACAATTGCATGAAGAATCTGCTTAGGGTTAGGCGTTTTGCGCTGCTTCGCGATGTA
CGGGCCAGATATACGCGTT
Features (pLannotate 1.2.2; 19 found; start..end, strand, type, name):
      1..380     +  enhancer       CMV enhancer: human cytomegalovirus immediate early enhancer
    381..584     +  promoter       CMV promoter: human cytomegalovirus (CMV) immediate early promoter
    580..613     +  LTR            5' LTR (truncated) (fragment): truncated 5' long terminal repeat (LTR) from HIV-1
    629..647     +  promoter       T7 promoter: promoter for bacteriophage T7 RNA polymerase
   1770..1788    -  promoter       SP6 promoter: promoter for bacteriophage SP6 RNA polymerase
   1814..2038    +  polyA_signal   bGH poly(A) signal: bovine growth hormone polyadenylation signal
   2042..2063    +  promoter       SV40 promoter (fragment): SV40 enhancer and early promoter
   2084..2512    +  rep_origin     f1 ori (sequence partly withheld): f1 bacteriophage origin of replication; arrow indicates direction of (+) strand synthesis
   2526..2855    +  promoter       SV40 promoter: SV40 enhancer and early promoter
   2868..3026    +  CDS            ble (fragment): BLE_KLEPN - Experimental evidence at protein level: Swiss-Prot protein existence level 1. Binding protein with a strong affinity to the bleomycin family of antibiotics. Binds to CL990; an antimitotic-antibiotic compound. From Klebsiella pneumoniae.
   3021..3142    +  polyA_signal   SV40 poly(A) signal: SV40 polyadenylation signal
   3215..3231    -  protein_bind   lac operator: The lac repressor binds to the lac operator to inhibit transcription in E. coli. This inhibition can be relieved by adding lactose or isopropyl-β-D-thiogalactopyranoside (IPTG). lac repressor encoded by lacI
   3239..3269    -  promoter       lac promoter: promoter for the E. coli lac operon
   3284..3305    -  protein_bind   CAP binding site: CAP binding activates transcription in the presence of cAMP. E. coli catabolite activator protein
   3318..3410    -  CDS            lacI (fragment): lac repressor; lacI; The lac repressor binds to the lac operator to inhibit transcription in E. coli. This inhibition can be relieved by adding lactose or isopropyl-β-D-thiogalactopyranoside (IPTG).
   3593..4181    -  rep_origin     ori: high-copy-number ColE1/pMB1/pBR322/pUC origin of replication
   4352..5212    -  CDS            AmpR: β-lactamase; bla; confers resistance to ampicillin, carbenicillin, and related antibiotics
   5213..5317    -  promoter       AmpR promoter: bla
   5376..5428    -  misc_feature   bom (fragment): basis of mobility region from pBR322
