[The description below was written by a language model from this plasmid's Addgene catalogue record and pLannotate feature annotations shown in this document.]
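Description:
pCMV-Tc1-3_ST is a mammalian expression plasmid of about 5.6 kb, built on a pCMV backbone, that produces the Tc1-3_ST transposase in transfected cells. It is maintained in E. coli through a high-copy ColE1/pUC-type origin and selected with ampicillin via the β-lactamase gene and its native promoter. An f1 phage origin is also present, along with leftover bacterial elements typical of this backbone family (lac promoter and operator, CAP site, and short lacI and bom fragments) that have no evident role in the construct's function.

The expression cassette consists of the human cytomegalovirus immediate-early enhancer and promoter upstream and a bovine growth hormone polyadenylation signal downstream. The automated annotation did not label the transposase coding sequence itself, but the unannotated interval of roughly 1.1 kb between the flanking T7 and SP6 phage promoters is the likely location of the insert, which the record lists as synthetic. The T7 promoter, oriented toward this interval, could also support in vitro transcription of the insert. Downstream, an SV40 early promoter is followed only by a short fragment of a bleomycin-resistance gene and the SV40 poly(A) signal, so a functional mammalian selection marker appears to be absent and the plasmid seems suited to transient expression. No epitope tags or reporters are annotated.

According to the record, the plasmid comes from a survey of DNA transposons tested heterologously in human cells for genome engineering. It would presumably serve as the transposase helper, supplied alongside a separate donor carrying the matching transposon ends, although that partner is not described here.
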