Addgene plasmid #217229: pCMV-Tc1-3_ST
Purpose: Mammalian expression vector for expression of Tc1-3_ST transposase (CMV promoter)
Depositing lab: Yong E Zhang. Depositing organization: Institute of Zoology, Chinese Academy of Sciences. Publication: Heterologous survey of 130 DNA transposons in human cells highlights their functional divergence and expands the genome engineering toolbox. Zhang T, Tan S, Tang N, Li Y, Zhang C, Sun J, Guo Y, Gao H, Cai Y, Sun W, Wang C, Fu L, Ma H, Wu Y, Hu X, Zhang X, Gee P, Yan W, Zhao Y, Chen Q, Guo B, Wang H, Zhang YE. Cell. 2024 Jul 11;187(14):3741-3760.e30. doi: 10.1016/j.cell.2024.05.007. Epub 2024 Jun 5. PubMed 38843831.
Backbone
  Vector backbone: pCMV
  Vector type: Mammalian Expression
Growth in bacteria
  Bacterial resistance: Ampicillin, 100 μg/mL
  Growth temperature: 37°C
  Growth strain: DH5alpha
  Copy number: High Copy
Gene/Insert
  Gene/Insert name: Tc1-3_ST transposase
  Species: Synthetic
  Cloning method: Restriction Enzyme; 5′ cloning site Unknown (unknown if destroyed); 3′ cloning site Unknown (unknown if destroyed)
Terms and licenses: Academic/Nonprofit Terms; Industry Terms: Not Available to Industry
How to cite: pCMV-Tc1-3_ST was a gift from Yong E Zhang (Addgene plasmid # 217229 ; http://n2t.net/addgene:217229 ; RRID:Addgene_217229)
